Addgene plasmid #82244: pDONR223_BTRC_WT
Purpose: Gateway Donor vector containing BTRC , part of the Target Accelerator Plasmid Collection.
Depositing lab: Jesse Boehm & William Hahn & David Root. Depositing organization: Broad Institute. Publication: Systematic Functional Interrogation of Rare Cancer Variants Identifies Oncogenic Alleles. Kim E, Ilic N, Shrestha Y, Zou L, Kamburov A, Zhu C, Yang X, Lubonja R, Tran N, Nguyen C, Lawrence MS, Piccioni F, Bagul M, Doench JG, Chouinard CR, Wu X, Hogstrom L, Natoli T, Tamayo P, Horn H, Corsello SM, Lage K, Root DE, Subramanian A, Golub TR, Getz G, Boehm JS, Hahn WC. Cancer Discov. 2016 Jul;6(7):714-26. doi: 10.1158/2159-8290.CD-16-0160. Epub 2016 May 4. PubMed 27147599.
Backbone
  Vector backbone: pDONR223
  Backbone manufacturer: Invitrogen
  Backbone size w/o insert (bp): 2790
  Vector type: Gateway Entry vector
Growth in bacteria
  Bacterial resistance: Spectinomycin, 50 μg/mL
  Growth temperature: 37°C
  Growth strain: DH5alpha
  Copy number: High Copy
Gene/Insert
  Gene/Insert name: BRTC (alt name: NM_033637.3)
  Species: H. sapiens (human)
  Mutation: WT
  Entrez Gene: BTRC (a.k.a. BETA-TRCP, FBW1A, FBXW1, FBXW1A, FWD1, bTrCP, bTrCP1, betaTrCP)
  Promoter: None
  Cloning method: Gateway Cloning
  Sequencing primers: 5′ M13pUC-fwd; 3′ M13-Rev
Terms and licenses: Academic/Nonprofit Terms; Industry Terms: Not Available to Industry
Depositor comments: Open state: NO stop codon immediately follows insert. Supporting reference: Systematic morphological profiling of human gene and allele function via Cell Painting. Rohban MH, et al. Elife. 2017, Mar 18;6. pii: e24060. PubMed PMID 28315521
How to cite: pDONR223_BTRC_WT was a gift from Jesse Boehm & William Hahn & David Root (Addgene plasmid # 82244 ; http://n2t.net/addgene:82244 ; RRID:Addgene_82244)
