[The description below was written by a language model from this plasmid's Addgene catalogue record and pLannotate feature annotations shown in this document.]
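Description:
pDONR223_BTRC_WT is a Gateway entry clone built on the Invitrogen pDONR223 backbone and carrying the wild-type human BTRC open reading frame (the record gives NM_033637.3 as the alternative insert name, and spells the insert name "BRTC"). It belongs to the Target Accelerator Plasmid Collection, a set of wild-type and variant cancer-gene ORFs assembled for systematic functional studies. The plasmid is maintained in E. coli at high copy through a ColE1/pUC-type origin. It is selected with spectinomycin via the aadA (SmR) aminoglycoside adenylyltransferase gene, which spans the numbering origin of the 4,605 nt sequenced record. A fragment of a class 1 integron Pc promoter and a short gentamicin-resistance remnant lie just upstream of this marker.

The BTRC coding sequence encodes beta-TrCP1/FBXW1A, the F-box/WD40 substrate-recognition subunit of an SCF E3 ubiquitin ligase that binds phosphorylated targets and directs them to proteasomal degradation. It sits between two attL recombination sites; the automated annotation labels the upstream one attL3 and the downstream one attL2. These sites allow LR Clonase-mediated transfer of the ORF into any compatible Gateway destination vector. No promoter drives the insert, so this is a shuttle and archival clone rather than an expression construct. rrnB T1 and T2 terminators upstream of the cassette insulate it from read-through transcription. A T7 promoter lies beyond the downstream att site in reverse orientation, and small lacI and lacZα fragments are backbone remnants. The depositor notes the ORF is in the "open" configuration, with no stop codon immediately after the insert, so it can be fused to C-terminal tags supplied by the destination vector. M13 primer sites flank the cassette for sequence verification.
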