Features (pLannotate 1.2.2; 12 found; start..end, strand, type, name):
    514..1102    +  rep_origin     ori: high-copy-number ColE1/pMB1/pBR322/pUC origin of replication
   1285..1377    +  CDS            lacI (fragment): lac repressor; lacI; The lac repressor binds to the lac operator to inhibit transcription in E. coli. This inhibition can be relieved by adding lactose or isopropyl-β-D-thiogalactopyranoside (IPTG).
   1432..1459    -  terminator     rrnB T2 terminator: transcription terminator T2 from the E. coli rrnB gene
   1591..1634    +  terminator     rrnB T1 terminator: Escherichia coli rrnB; transcription terminator T1 from the E. coli rrnB gene
   1681..1717    -  CDS            lacZα (fragment): LacZα fragment of β-galactosidase; lacZ fragment
   1734..1829    +  protein_bind   attL3: mutant version of attL; recombination site for the Gateway® LR reaction LR Clonase™
   1832..3646    +  CDS            BTRC: FBW1A_HUMAN - Also known as BTRCP, FBW1A, FBXW1A. Experimental evidence at protein level: Swiss-Prot protein existence level 1. Substrate recognition component of a SCF (SKP1-CUL1-F-box protein) E3 ubiquitin-protein ligase complex which mediates the ubiquitination and subsequent proteasomal degradation of target proteins. Recognizes and binds to phosphorylated target proteins (PubMed:10066435, PubMed:10497169, PubMed:10644755, PubMed:10835356, PubMed:11238952, PubMed:11359933, PubMed:11994270, PubMed:12791267, PubMed:12902344, PubMed:14603323, PubMed:14681206, PubMed:14988407, PubMed:15448698,
   3648..3747    -  protein_bind   attL2: mutant version of attL; recombination site for the Gateway® LR reaction LR Clonase™
   3765..3783    -  promoter       T7 promoter: promoter for bacteriophage T7 RNA polymerase
   3973..3996    +  promoter       Pc promoter (fragment): intI1 (promoter lies within the coding sequence); class 1 integron promoter
   4172..4228    +  CDS            GmR (fragment): gentamycin acetyltransferase; aacC1; confers resistance to gentamycin
   4235..421     +  CDS            SmR (across the origin): aminoglycoside adenylyltransferase (Murphy, 1985); aadA; confers resistance to spectinomycin and streptomycin
>Addgene plasmid #82244 | pDONR223_BTRC_WT | addgene full sequence | sequence record 164017 | Addgene NGS result 5'--3'
AGCCACGATCGACATTGATCTGGCTATCTTGCTGACAAAAGCAAGAGAACATAGCGTTGCCTTGGTAGGT
CCAGCGGCGGAGGAACTCTTTGATCCGGTTCCTGAACAGGATCTATTTGAGGCGCTAAATGAAACCTTAA
CGCTATGGAACTCGCCGCCCGACTGGGCTGGCGATGAGCGAAATGTAGTGCTTACGTTGTCCCGCATTTG
GTACAGCGCAGTAACCGGCAAAATCGCGCCGAAGGATGTCGCTGCCGACTGGGCAATGGAGCGCCTGCCG
GCCCAGTATCAGCCCGTCATACTTGAAGCTAGACAGGCTTATCTTGGACAAGAAGAAGATCGCTTGGCCT
CGCGCGCAGATCAGTTGGAAGAATTTGTCCACTACGTGAAAGGCGAGATCACCAAGGTAGTCGGCAAATA
ACCCTCGAGCCACCCATGACCAAAATCCCTTAACGTGAGTTACGCGTCGTTCCACTGAGCGTCAGACCCC
GTAGAAAAGATCAAAGGATCTTCTTGAGATCCTTTTTTTCTGCGCGTAATCTGCTGCTTGCAAACAAAAA
AACCACCGCTACCAGCGGTGGTTTGTTTGCCGGATCAAGAGCTACCAACTCTTTTTCCGAAGGTAACTGG
CTTCAGCAGAGCGCAGATACCAAATACTGTTCTTCTAGTGTAGCCGTAGTTAGGCCACCACTTCAAGAAC
TCTGTAGCACCGCCTACATACCTCGCTCTGCTAATCCTGTTACCAGTGGCTGCTGCCAGTGGCGATAAGT
CGTGTCTTACCGGGTTGGACTCAAGACGATAGTTACCGGATAAGGCGCAGCGGTCGGGCTGAACGGGGGG
TTCGTGCACACAGCCCAGCTTGGAGCGAACGACCTACACCGAACTGAGATACCTACAGCGTGAGCTATGA
GAAAGCGCCACGCTTCCCGAAGGGAGAAAGGCGGACAGGTATCCGGTAAGCGGCAGGGTCGGAACAGGAG
AGCGCACGAGGGAGCTTCCAGGGGGAAACGCCTGGTATCTTTATAGTCCTGTCGGGTTTCGCCACCTCTG
ACTTGAGCGTCGATTTTTGTGATGCTCGTCAGGGGGGCGGAGCCTATGGAAAAACGCCAGCAACGCGGCC
TTTTTACGGTTCCTGGCCTTTTGCTGGCCTTTTGCTCACATGTTCTTTCCTGCGTTATCCCCTGATTCTG
TGGATAACCGTATTACCGCCTTTGAGTGAGCTGATACCGCTCGCCGCAGCCGAACGACCGAGCGCAGCGA
GTCAGTGAGCGAGGAAGCGGAAGAGCGCCCAATACGCAAACCGCCTCTCCCCGCGCGTTGGCCGATTCAT
TAATGCAGCTGGCACGACAGGTTTCCCGACTGGAAAGCGGGCAGTGAGCGCAACGCAATTAATACGCGTA
CCGCTAGCCAGGAAGAGTTTGTAGAAACGCAAAAAGGCCATCCGTCAGGATGGCCTTCTGCTTAGTTTGA
TGCCTGGCAGTTTATGGCGGGCGTCCTGCCCGCCACCCTCCGGGCCGTTGCTTCACAACGTTCAAATCCG
CTCCCGGCGGATTTGTCCTACTCAGGAGAGCGTTCACCGACAAACAACAGATAAAACGAAAGGCCCAGTC
TTCCGACTGAGCCTTTCGTTTTATTTGATGCCTGGCAGTTCCCTACTCTCGCGTTAACGCTAGCATGGAT
GTTTTCCCAGTCACGACGTTGTAAAACGACGGCCAGTCTTAAGCTCGGGCCCCAAATAATGATTTTATTT
TGACTGATAGTGACCTGTTCGTTGCAACAAATTGATGAGCAATGCTTTTTTATAATGCCAACTTTGTACA
AAAAAGTTGGCATGGACCCGGCCGAGGCGGTGCTGCAAGAGAAGGCACTCAAGTTTATGTGCTCTATGCC
CAGGTCTCTGTGGCTGGGCTGCTCCAGCCTGGCGGACAGCATGCCTTCGCTGCGATGCCTGTATAACCCA
GGGACTGGCGCACTCACAGCTTTCCAGAATTCCTCAGAGAGAGAAGACTGTAATAATGGCGAACCCCCTA
GGAAGATAATACCAGAGAAGAATTCACTTAGACAGACATACAACAGCTGTGCCAGACTCTGCTTAAACCA
AGAAACAGTATGTTTAGCAAGCACTGCTATGAAGACTGAGAATTGTGTGGCCAAAACAAAACTTGCCAAT
GGCACTTCCAGTATGATTGTGCCCAAGCAACGGAAACTCTCAGCAAGCTATGAAAAGGAAAAGGAACTGT
GTGTCAAATACTTTGAGCAGTGGTCAGAGTCAGATCAAGTGGAATTTGTGGAACATCTTATATCCCAAAT
GTGTCATTACCAACATGGGCACATAAACTCGTATCTTAAACCTATGTTGCAGAGAGATTTCATAACTGCT
CTGCCAGCTCGGGGATTGGATCATATTGCTGAGAACATTCTGTCATACCTGGATGCCAAATCACTATGTG
CTGCTGAACTTGTGTGCAAGGAATGGTACCGAGTGACCTCTGATGGCATGCTGTGGAAGAAGCTTATCGA
GAGAATGGTCAGGACAGATTCTCTGTGGAGAGGCCTGGCAGAACGAAGAGGATGGGGACAGTATTTATTC
AAAAACAAACCTCCTGACGGGAATGCTCCTCCCAACTCTTTTTATAGAGCACTTTATCCTAAAATTATAC
AAGACATTGAGACAATAGAATCTAATTGGAGATGTGGAAGACATAGTTTACAGAGAATTCACTGCCGAAG
TGAAACAAGCAAAGGAGTTTACTGTTTACAGTATGATGATCAGAAAATAGTAAGCGGCCTTCGAGACAAC
ACAATCAAGATCTGGGATAAAAACACATTGGAATGCAAGCGAATTCTCACAGGCCATACAGGTTCAGTCC
TCTGTCTCCAGTATGATGAGAGAGTGATCATAACAGGATCATCGGATTCCACGGTCAGAGTGTGGGATGT
AAATACAGGTGAAATGCTAAACACGTTGATTCACCATTGTGAAGCAGTTCTGCACTTGCGTTTCAATAAT
GGCATGATGGTGACCTGCTCCAAAGATCGTTCCATTGCTGTATGGGATATGGCCTCCCCAACTGACATTA
CCCTCCGGAGGGTGCTGGTCGGACACCGAGCTGCTGTCAATGTTGTAGACTTTGATGACAAGTACATTGT
TTCTGCATCTGGGGATAGAACTATAAAGGTATGGAACACAAGTACTTGTGAATTTGTAAGGACCTTAAAT
GGACACAAACGAGGCATTGCCTGTTTGCAGTACAGGGACAGGCTGGTAGTGAGTGGCTCATCTGACAACA
CTATCAGATTATGGGACATAGAATGTGGTGCATGTTTACGAGTGTTAGAAGGCCATGAGGAATTGGTGCG
TTGTATTCGATTTGATAACAAGAGGATAGTCAGTGGGGCCTATGATGGAAAAATTAAAGTGTGGGATCTT
GTGGCTGCTTTGGACCCCCGTGCTCCTGCAGGGACACTCTGTCTACGGACCCTTGTGGAGCATTCCGGAA
GAGTTTTTCGACTACAGTTTGATGAATTCCAGATTGTCAGTAGTTCACATGATGACACAATCCTCATCTG
GGACTTCCTAAATGATCCAGCTGCCCAAGCTGAACCCCCCCGTTCCCCTTCTCGAACATACACCTACATC
TCCAGATACCCAACTTTCTTGTACAAAGTTGGCATTATAAGAAAGCATTGCTTATCAATTTGTTGCAACG
AACAGGTCACTATCAGTCAAAATAAAATCATTATTTGCCATCCAGCTGATATCCCCTATAGTGAGTCGTA
TTACATGGTCATAGCTGTTTCCTGGCAGCTCTGGCCCGTGTCTCAAAATCTCTGATGTTACATTGCACAA
GATAAAAATATATCATCATGCCTCCTCTAGACCAGCCAGGACAGAAATGCCTCGACTTCGCTGCTACCCA
AGGTTGCCGGGTGACGCACACCGTGGAAACGGATGAAGGCACGAACCCAGTGGACATAAGCCTGTTCGGT
TCGTAAGCTGTAATGCAAGTAGCGTATGCGCTCACGCAACTGGTCCAGAACCTTGACCGAACGCAGCGGT
GGTAACGGCGCAGTGGCGGTTTTCATGGCTTGTTATGACTGTTTTTTTGGGGTACAGTCTATGCCTCGGG
CATCCAAGCAGCAAGCGCGTTACGCCGTGGGTCGATGTTTGATGTTATGGAGCAGCAACGATGTTACGCA
GCAGGGCAGTCGCCCTAAAACAAAGTTAAACATTATGAGGGAAGCGGTGATCGCCGAAGTATCGACTCAA
CTATCAGAGGTAGTTGGCGTCATCGAGCGCCATCTCGAACCGACGTTGCTGGCCGTACATTTGTACGGCT
CCGCAGTGGATGGCGGCCTGAAGCCACACAGTGATATTGATTTGCTGGTTACGGTGACCGTAAGGCTTGA
TGAAACAACGCGGCGAGCTTTGATCAACGACCTTTTGGAAACTTCGGCTTCCCCTGGAGAGAGCGAGATT
CTCCGCGCTGTAGAAGTCACCATTGTTGTGCACGACGACATCATTCCGTGGCGTTATCCAGCTAAGCGCG
AACTGCAATTTGGAGAATGGCAGCGCAATGACATTCTTGCAGGTATCTTCGAGCC
