>Addgene plasmid #82244 | pDONR223_BTRC_WT | depositor partial sequence | sequence record 155615 | Insert sequence
ATGGACCCGGCCGAGGCGGTGCTGCAAGAGAAGGCACTCAAGTTTATGTGCTCTATGCCCAGGTCTCTGT
GGCTGGGCTGCTCCAGCCTGGCGGACAGCATGCCTTCGCTGCGATGCCTGTATAACCCAGGGACTGGCGC
ACTCACAGCTTTCCAGAATTCCTCAGAGAGAGAAGACTGTAATAATGGCGAACCCCCTAGGAAGATAATA
CCAGAGAAGAATTCACTTAGACAGACATACAACAGCTGTGCCAGACTCTGCTTAAACCAAGAAACAGTAT
GTTTAGCAAGCACTGCTATGAAGACTGAGAATTGTGTGGCCAAAACAAAACTTGCCAATGGCACTTCCAG
TATGATTGTGCCCAAGCAACGGAAACTCTCAGCAAGCTATGAAAAGGAAAAGGAACTGTGTGTCAAATAC
TTTGAGCAGTGGTCAGAGTCAGATCAAGTGGAATTTGTGGAACATCTTATATCCCAAATGTGTCATTACC
AACATGGGCACATAAACTCGTATCTTAAACCTATGTTGCAGAGAGATTTCATAACTGCTCTGCCAGCTCG
GGGATTGGATCATATTGCTGAGAACATTCTGTCATACCTGGATGCCAAATCACTATGTGCTGCTGAACTT
GTGTGCAAGGAATGGTACCGAGTGACCTCTGATGGCATGCTGTGGAAGAAGCTTATCGAGAGAATGGTCA
GGACAGATTCTCTGTGGAGAGGCCTGGCAGAACGAAGAGGATGGGGACAGTATTTATTCAAAAACAAACC
TCCTGACGGGAATGCTCCTCCCAACTCTTTTTATAGAGCACTTTATCCTAAAATTATACAAGACATTGAG
ACAATAGAATCTAATTGGAGATGTGGAAGACATAGTTTACAGAGAATTCACTGCCGAAGTGAAACAAGCA
AAGGAGTTTACTGTTTACAGTATGATGATCAGAAAATAGTAAGCGGCCTTCGAGACAACACAATCAAGAT
CTGGGATAAAAACACATTGGAATGCAAGCGAATTCTCACAGGCCATACAGGTTCAGTCCTCTGTCTCCAG
TATGATGAGAGAGTGATCATAACAGGATCATCGGATTCCACGGTCAGAGTGTGGGATGTAAATACAGGTG
AAATGCTAAACACGTTGATTCACCATTGTGAAGCAGTTCTGCACTTGCGTTTCAATAATGGCATGATGGT
GACCTGCTCCAAAGATCGTTCCATTGCTGTATGGGATATGGCCTCCCCAACTGACATTACCCTCCGGAGG
GTGCTGGTCGGACACCGAGCTGCTGTCAATGTTGTAGACTTTGATGACAAGTACATTGTTTCTGCATCTG
GGGATAGAACTATAAAGGTATGGAACACAAGTACTTGTGAATTTGTAAGGACCTTAAATGGACACAAACG
AGGCATTGCCTGTTTGCAGTACAGGGACAGGCTGGTAGTGAGTGGCTCATCTGACAACACTATCAGATTA
TGGGACATAGAATGTGGTGCATGTTTACGAGTGTTAGAAGGCCATGAGGAATTGGTGCGTTGTATTCGAT
TTGATAACAAGAGGATAGTCAGTGGGGCCTATGATGGAAAAATTAAAGTGTGGGATCTTGTGGCTGCTTT
GGACCCCCGTGCTCCTGCAGGGACACTCTGTCTACGGACCCTTGTGGAGCATTCCGGAAGAGTTTTTCGA
CTACAGTTTGATGAATTCCAGATTGTCAGTAGTTCACATGATGACACAATCCTCATCTGGGACTTCCTAA
ATGATCCAGCTGCCCAAGCTGAACCCCCCCGTTCCCCTTCTCGAACATACACCTACATCTCCAGA
